Addgene plasmid #146936: pnYC-NvS_M
Purpose: (Empty Backbone) Bacterial Expression vector
Depositing lab: Elisa Izaurralde. Depositing organization: Max Planck Institute for Developmental Biology. Publication: Deciphering correct strategies for multiprotein complex assembly by co-expression: application to complexes as large as the histone octamer. Diebold ML, Fribourg S, Koch M, Metzger T, Romier C. J Struct Biol. 2011 Aug;175(2):178-88. doi: 10.1016/j.jsb.2011.02.001. Epub 2011 Feb 12. PubMed 21320604.
Backbone
  Vector backbone: pnYC
  Vector type: Bacterial Expression
Growth in bacteria
  Bacterial resistance: Chloramphenicol, 25 μg/mL
  Growth temperature: 37°C
  Growth strain: DH5alpha
  Copy number: Low Copy
Gene/Insert
  Gene/Insert name: None
Terms and licenses: Academic/Nonprofit Terms; Industry Terms: Not Available to Industry
Depositor comments: Plasmids from this collection were made available to the research community and donated after the lab closed. Please note that the sequence provided by the depositing laboratory may be theoretical/predicted or based on Sanger sequencing results. There may be discrepancies between sequencing results obtained by Addgene and the depositor sequence. If an Addgene verified sequence is not available, please contact before placing your order to request that our lab fully sequence the plasmid.
How to cite: pnYC-NvS_M was a gift from Elisa Izaurralde (Addgene plasmid # 146936 ; http://n2t.net/addgene:146936 ; RRID:Addgene_146936)
