[The description below was written by a language model from this plasmid's Addgene catalogue record and pLannotate feature annotations shown in this document.]
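Description:
pnYC-NvS_M is an empty bacterial expression backbone of 4,439 nt built on the pnYC vector, which looks like a pACYC-type plasmid judging from its features. It replicates from the p15A origin, recorded as low copy, and is selected with chloramphenicol through a cat promoter driving the chloramphenicol acetyltransferase gene, which spans the numbering origin of the sequence. Because p15A is compatible with ColE1-type origins, the plasmid can be maintained in the same E. coli cell as a second expression vector. This fits the associated publication's focus on assembling multiprotein complexes by co-expression.

The expression cassette consists of a T7 promoter followed directly by a lac operator, the phage T7 gene 10 ribosome binding site, and a T7 terminator. Transcription therefore depends on a host supplying T7 RNA polymerase and is repressed by lac repressor until relieved by IPTG. No lacI gene is annotated on the plasmid, so repressor would presumably have to come from the host or a partner plasmid. Just downstream of the RBS lies a Strep-tag II match, annotated as a fragment, which suggests that inserted coding sequences are expressed with an N-terminal Strep tag for Strep-Tactin affinity purification. The record does not describe the cloning sites or any protease cleavage site. A short match to the T7 gene 10B-derived SET1 tag sits immediately upstream of the terminator and may simply be phage-derived flanking sequence.

The cassette appears to have been inserted into the tetracycline resistance gene. Several TcR fragments and the tet promoter flank it, so tetracycline resistance is not expected to be functional. Short resD, RSF ori and IS1 fragments are likely backbone remnants or partial homology hits. No insert is present. The depositor notes that the sequence may be theoretical.
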