Features (pLannotate 1.2.2; 17 found; start..end, strand, type, name):
    739..834     -  CDS            resD (fragment): REDF_ECOLI - Also known as D. Protein inferred from homology: Swiss-Prot protein existence level 3. Acts as a repressor of transcription and as a site-specific resolvase that cleaves at the RfsF site. From Escherichia coli (strain K12).
    824..881     +  CDS            TcR (fragment): tetracycline efflux protein; tet; confers resistance to tetracycline
    878..971     -  CDS            TcR (fragment): tetracycline efflux protein; tet; confers resistance to tetracycline
   1475..2375    -  CDS            TcR (fragment): tetracycline efflux protein; tet; confers resistance to tetracycline
   2402..2420    +  promoter       T7 promoter: promoter for bacteriophage T7 RNA polymerase
   2421..2445    +  protein_bind   lac operator: The lac repressor binds to the lac operator to inhibit transcription in E. coli. This inhibition can be relieved by adding lactose or isopropyl-β-D-thiogalactopyranoside (IPTG). lac repressor encoded by lacI
   2460..2482    +  RBS            RBS: efficient ribosome binding site from bacteriophage T7 gene 10 (Olins and Rangwala, 1989)
   2501..2523    +  CDS            Strep-Tag II (fragment): peptide that binds Strep-Tactin®, an engineered form of streptavidin
   2628..2677    +  CDS            SET1 (fragment): solubility-enhancement tag derived from T7 phage gene 10B
   2685..2732    +  terminator     T7 terminator: transcription terminator for bacteriophage T7 RNA polymerase
   2755..2859    -  CDS            TcR (fragment): tetracycline efflux protein; tet; confers resistance to tetracycline
   2907..2935    -  promoter       tet promoter: E. coli promoter for tetracycline efflux protein gene
   3047..3592    +  rep_origin     p15A ori: Plasmids containing the medium-copy-number p15A origin of replication can be propagated in E. coli cells that contain a second plasmid with the ColE1 origin.
   3680..3735    +  rep_origin     RSF ori (fragment): Plasmids containing the RSF 1030 origin of replication can be propagated in E. coli cells that contain additional plasmids with compatible origins.
   3854..3997    -  mobile_element IS1 (fragment): prokaryotic transposable element IS1
   4118..4220    +  promoter       cat promoter: promoter of the E. coli cat gene encoding chloramphenicol acetyltransferase
   4221..441     +  CDS            CmR (across the origin): chloramphenicol acetyltransferase; cat; confers resistance to chloramphenicol
>Addgene plasmid #146936 | pnYC-NvS_M | depositor full sequence | sequence record 289383 | Full Sequence
GGTATGGCAATGAAAGACGGTGAGCTGGTGATATGGGATAGTGTTCACCCTTGTTACACCGTTTTCCATG
AGCAAACTGAAACGTTTTCATCGCTCTGGAGTGAATACCACGACGATTTCCGGCAGTTTCTACACATATA
TTCGCAAGATGTGGCGTGTTACGGTGAAAACCTGGCCTATTTCCCTAAAGGGTTTATTGAGAATATGTTT
TTCGTCTCAGCCAATCCCTGGGTGAGTTTCACCAGTTTTGATTTAAACGTGGCCAATATGGACAACTTCT
TCGCCCCCGTTTTCACCATGGGCAAATATTATACGCAAGGCGACAAGGTGCTGATGCCGCTGGCGATTCA
GGTTCATCATGCCGTCTGTGATGGCTTCCATGTCGGCAGAATGCTTAATGAATTACAACAGTACTGCGAT
GAGTGGCAGGGCGGGGCGTAATTTTTTTAAGGCAGTTATTGGTGCCCTTAAACGCCTGGTGCTACGCCTG
AATAAGTGATAATAAGCGGATGAATGGCAGAAATTCGAAAGCAAATTCGACCCGGTCGTCGGTTCAGGGC
AGGGTCGTTAAATAGCCGCTTATGTCTATTGCTGGTTTACCGGTTTATTGACTACCGGAAGCAGTGTGAC
CGTGTGCTTCTCAAATGCCTGAGGCCAGTTTGCTCAGGCTCTCCCCGTGGAGGTAATAATTGACGATATG
ATCATTTATTCTGCCTCCCAGAGCCTGATAAAAACGGTTAGCGCTTCGTTAATACAGATGTAGGTGTTCC
ACAGGGTAGCCAGCAGCATCCTGCGATGCAGATCCGGAACATAATGGTGCAGGGCGCTTGTTTCGGCGTG
GGTATGGTGGCAGGCCCCGTGGCCGGGGGACTGTTGGGCGCTGCCGGCACCTGTCCTACGAGTTGCATGA
TAAAGAAGACAGTCATAAGTGCGGCGACGATAGTCATGCCCCGCGCCCACCGGAAGGAGCTACCGGACAG
CGGTGCGGACTGTTGTAACTCAGAATAAGAAATGAGGCCGCTCATGGCGTTGACTCTCAGTCATAGTATC
GTGGTATCACCGGTTGGTTCCACTCTCTGTTGCGGGCAACTTCAGCAGCACGTAGGGGACTTCCGCGTTT
CCAGACTTTACGAAACACGGAAACCGAAGACCATTCATGTTGTTGCTCAGGTCGCAGACGTTTTGCAGCA
GCAGTCGCTTCACGTTCGCTCGCGTATCGGTGATTCATTCTGCTAACCAGTAAGGCAACCCCGCCAGCCT
AGCCGGGTCCTCAACGACAGGAGCACGATCATGCGCACCCGTGGCCAGGACCCAACGCTGCCCGAGATGC
GCCGCGTGCGGCTGCTGGAGATGGCGGACGCGATGGATATGTTCTGCCAAGGGTTGGTTTGCGCATTCAC
AGTTCTCCGCAAGAATTGATTGGCTCCAATTCTTGGAGTGGTGAATCCGTTAGCGAGGTGCCGCCGGCTT
CCATTCAGGTCGAGGTGGCCCGGCTCCATGCACCGCGACGCAACGCGGGGAGGCAGACAAGGTATAGGGC
GGCGCCTACAATCCATGCCAACCCGTTCCATGTGCTCGCCGAGGCGGCATAAATCGCCGTGACGATCAGC
GGTCCAGTGATCGAAGTTAGGCTGGTAAGAGCCGCGAGCGATCCTTGAAGCTGTCCCTGATGGTCGTCAT
CTACCTGCCTGGACAGCATGGCCTGCAACGCGGGCATCCCGATGCCGCCGGAAGCGAGAAGAATCATAAT
GGGGAAGGCCATCCAGCCTCGCGTCGCGAACGCCAGCAAGACGTAGCCCAGCGCGTCGGCCGCCATGCCG
GCGATAATGGCCTGCTTCTCGCCGAAACGTTTGGTGGCGGGACCAGTGACGAAGGCTTGAGCGAGGGCGT
GCAAGATTCCGAATACCGCAAGCGACAGGCCGATCATCGTCGCGCTCCAGCGAAAGCGGTCCTCGCCGAA
AATGACCCAGAGCGCTGCCGGCACCTGTCCTACGAGTTGCATGATAAAGAAGACAGTCATAAGTGCGGCG
ACGATAGTCATGCCCCGCGCCCACCGGAAGGAGCTGACTGGGTTGAAGGCTCTCAAGGGCATCGGTCGAC
GCTCTCCCTTATGCGACTCCTGCATTAGGAAGCAGCCCAGTAGTAGGTTGAGGCCGTTGAGCACCGCCGC
CGCAAGGAATGGTGCATGCAAGGAGATGGCGCCCAACAGTCCCCCGGCCACGGGGCCTGCCACCATACCC
ACGCCGAAACAAGCGCTCATGAGCCCGAAGTGGCGAGCCCGATCTTCCCCATCGGTGATGTCGGCGATAT
AGGCGCCAGCAACCGCACCTGTGGCGCCGGTGATGCCGGCCACGATGCGTCCGGCGTAGAGGATCAGACT
AAGATCTCGATCCCGCGAAATTAATACGACTCACTATAGGGGAATTGTGAGCGGATAACAATTCCCCACT
AGTAATAATTTTGTTTAACTTTAAGAAGGAGATATACCATGGGCAGCAGCTGGAGCCACCCGCAGTTCGA
AAAAAGCAGCGGTACCGGCAGCGGCGAAAACCTTTACTTCCAGGGCCATATGCTCGAGCTTAAGCAATTG
GGATCCTAATAGTCTAGAGCTAGCCCTAGGAGATCCGGCTGCTAACAAAGCCCGAAAGGAAGCTGAGTTG
GCTGCTGCCACCGCTGAGCAATAACTAGCATAACCCCTTGGGGCCTCTAAACGGGTCTTGAGGGGTTTTT
TGCTGAAAGGAGGAACTATATCCGGATATCCCGCAAGAGGCCCGGCAGTACCGGCATAACCAAGCCTATG
CCTACAGCATCCAGGGTGACGGTGCCGAGGATGACGATGAGCGCATTGTTAGATTTCATACACGGTGCCT
GACTGCGTTAGCAATTTAACTGTGATAAACTACCGCATTAAAGCTTATCGATGATAAGCTGTCAAACATG
AGAATTACAACTTATATCGTATGGGGCTGACTTCAGGTGCTACATTTGAAGAGATAAATTGCACTGAAAT
CAAGAAATATTTTATCTGATTAATAAGATGATCTTCTTGAGATCGTTTTGGTCTGCGCGTAATCTCTTGC
TCTGAAAACGAAAAAACCGCCTTGCAGGGCGGTTTTTCGAAGGTTCTCTGAGCTACCAACTCTTTGAACC
GAGGTAACTGGCTTGGAGGAGCGCAGTCACCAAAACTTGTCCTTTCAGTTTAGCCTTAACCGGCGCATGA
CTTCAAGACTAACTCCTCTAAATCAATTACCAGTGGCTGCTGCCAGTGGTGCTTTTGCATGTCTTTCCGG
GTTGGACTCAAGACGATAGTTACCGGATAAGGCGCAGCGGTCGGACTGAACGGGGGGTTCGTGCATACAG
TCCAGCTTGGAGCGAACTGCCTACCCGGAACTGAGTGTCAGGCGTGGAATGAGACAAACGCGGCCATAAC
AGCGGAATGACACCGGTAAACCGAAAGGCAGGAACAGGAGAGCGCACGAGGGAGCCGCCAGGGGGAAACG
CCTGGTATCTTTATAGTCCTGTCGGGTTTCGCCACCACTGATTTGAGCGTCAGATTTCGTGATGCTTGTC
AGGGGGGCGGAGCCTATGGAAAAACGGCTTTGCCGCGGCCCTCTCACTTCCCTGTTAAGTATCTTCCTGG
CATCTTCCAGGAAATCTCCGCCCCGTTCGTAAGCCATTTCCGCTCGCCGCAGTCGAACGACCGAGCGTAG
CGAGTCAGTGAGCGAGGAAGCGGAATATATCCTGTATCACATATTCTGCTGACGCACCGGTGCAGCCTTT
TTTCTCCTGCCACATGAAGCACTTCACTGACACCCTCATCAGTGCCAACATAGTAAGCCAGTATACACTC
CCCTAGCGCTGATGTCCGGCGGTGCTTTTGCCGTTACGCACCACCCCGTCAGTAGCTGAACAGGAGGGAC
AGCTGATAGAAACAGAAGCCACTGGAGCACCTCAAAAACACCATCATACACTAAATCAGTAAGTTGGCAG
CATCACCCGACGCACTTTGCGCCGAATAAATACCTGTGACGGAAGATCACTTCGCAGAATAAATAAATCC
TGGTGTCCCTGTTGATACCGGGAAGCCCTGGGCCAACTTTTGGCGAAAATGAGACGTTGATCGGCACGTA
AGAGGTTCCAACTTTCACCATAATGAAATAAGATCACTACCGGGCGTATTTTTTGAGTTATCGAGATTTT
CAGGAGCTAAGGAAGCTAAAATGGAGAAAAAAATCACTGGATATACCACCGTTGATATATCCCAATGGCA
TCGTAAAGAACATTTTGAGGCATTTCAGTCAGTTGCTCAATGTACCTATAACCAGACCGTTCAGCTGGAT
ATTACGGCCTTTTTAAAGACCGTAAAGAAAAATAAGCACAAGTTTTATCCGGCCTTTATTCACATTCTTG
CCCGCCTGATGAATGCTCATCCGGAATTC
